Addgene plasmid #88157: pDONR223-ZNF581
Purpose: Donor Vector containing ZNF581 transcription factor, part of the Human TFome Collection
Depositing lab: Marc Vidal. Depositing organization: Dana-Farber Cancer Institute. Publication: A comprehensive library of human transcription factors for cell fate engineering. Ng AHM, Khoshakhlagh P, Rojo Arias JE, Pasquini G, Wang K, Swiersy A, Shipman SL, Appleton E, Kiaee K, Kohman RE, Vernet A, Dysart M, Leeper K, Saylor W, Huang JY, Graveline A, Taipale J, Hill DE, Vidal M, Melero-Martin JM, Busskamp V, Church GM. Nat Biotechnol. 2021 Apr;39(4):510-519. doi: 10.1038/s41587-020-0742-6. Epub 2020 Nov 30. PubMed 33257861.
Backbone
  Vector backbone: pDONR223
  Backbone manufacturer: Invitrogen
  Backbone size w/o insert (bp): 3000
  Vector type: Gateway Donor Vector
Growth in bacteria
  Bacterial resistance: Spectinomycin, 50 μg/mL
  Growth temperature: 37°C
  Growth strain: DH5alpha
  Copy number: High Copy
Gene/Insert
  Gene/Insert name: ZNF581
  Species: H. sapiens (human)
  Insert size (bp): 594
  Mutation: Last nucleotide of stop codon removed to allow for Gateway C-terminal fusions
  Entrez Gene: ZNF581 (a.k.a. HSPC189, FLJ22550)
  Cloning method: Gateway Cloning
  Sequencing primers: 5′ M13F(-21); 3′ M13R
Terms and licenses: Academic/Nonprofit Terms; Industry Terms: Not Available to Industry
Depositor comments: Represents the ORFeome subset of the TFome
How to cite: pDONR223-ZNF581 was a gift from Marc Vidal (Addgene plasmid # 88157 ; http://n2t.net/addgene:88157 ; RRID:Addgene_88157)
