[The description below was written by a language model from this plasmid's Addgene catalogue record and pLannotate feature annotations shown in this document.]
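Description:
pDONR223-ZNF581 is a Gateway entry-type clone built on the Invitrogen pDONR223 donor backbone, carrying the open reading frame of the human zinc finger protein ZNF581, a factor thought to act in transcriptional regulation. It belongs to the Human TFome Collection, and the depositor notes that it represents the ORFeome-derived subset of that library. The sequenced plasmid is about 3.4 kb and is maintained in E. coli at high copy through a ColE1/pUC-type origin. Selection is with spectinomycin, conferred by the aadA aminoglycoside adenylyltransferase gene (SmR). This gene sits downstream of a class 1 integron Pc promoter fragment and a short remnant of a gentamicin resistance gene.

The roughly 0.59 kb ZNF581 coding sequence is flanked by two attL recombination sites, which the automated annotation labels attL3 and attL2. These sites allow LR Clonase-mediated transfer of the ORF into any compatible Gateway destination vector. The last nucleotide of the stop codon has been removed, so the ORF can read through into C-terminal tags or fusion partners supplied by the destination vector. The plasmid has no promoter positioned to express the insert in eukaryotic cells. A T7 promoter lies just outside one att site on the opposite strand, and rrnB T1 and T2 terminators upstream of the cassette insulate it from read-through transcription. The small lacI and lacZα fragments are backbone remnants. M13 forward and reverse primer sites flank the insert for sequence verification.

The clone serves as a shuttle source of ZNF581 for building expression constructs, for example for the transcription factor overexpression and cell fate engineering screens for which the collection was assembled.
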