Features (pLannotate 1.2.2; 12 found; start..end, strand, type, name):
     34..129     +  protein_bind   attL3: mutant version of attL; recombination site for the Gateway® LR reaction LR Clonase™
    132..722     +  CDS            ZNF581: ZN581_HUMAN - Experimental evidence at protein level: Swiss-Prot protein existence level 1. May be involved in transcriptional regulation. From Homo sapiens (Human).
    725..823     -  protein_bind   attL2: mutant version of attL; recombination site for the Gateway® LR reaction LR Clonase™
    841..859     -  promoter       T7 promoter: promoter for bacteriophage T7 RNA polymerase
   1049..1072    +  promoter       Pc promoter (fragment): intI1 (promoter lies within the coding sequence); class 1 integron promoter
   1248..1304    +  CDS            GmR (fragment): gentamycin acetyltransferase; aacC1; confers resistance to gentamycin
   1311..2102    +  CDS            SmR: aminoglycoside adenylyltransferase (Murphy, 1985); aadA; confers resistance to spectinomycin and streptomycin
   2195..2783    +  rep_origin     ori: high-copy-number ColE1/pMB1/pBR322/pUC origin of replication
   2966..3058    +  CDS            lacI (fragment): lac repressor; lacI; The lac repressor binds to the lac operator to inhibit transcription in E. coli. This inhibition can be relieved by adding lactose or isopropyl-β-D-thiogalactopyranoside (IPTG).
   3113..3140    -  terminator     rrnB T2 terminator: transcription terminator T2 from the E. coli rrnB gene
   3272..3315    +  terminator     rrnB T1 terminator: Escherichia coli rrnB; transcription terminator T1 from the E. coli rrnB gene
   3362..17      -  CDS            lacZα (fragment) (across the origin): LacZα fragment of β-galactosidase; lacZ fragment
>Addgene plasmid #88157 | pDONR223-ZNF581 | addgene full sequence | sequence record 199043 | Addgene NGS Result
GTAAAACGACGGCCAGTCTTAAGCTCGGGCCCCAAATAATGATTTTATTTTGACTGATAGTGACCTGTTC
GTTGCAACAAATTGATGAGCAATGCTTTTTTATAATGCCAACTTTGTACAAAAAAGTTGGCATGCTGGTG
CTGCCATCCCCCTGCCCTCAGCCTCTGGCATTTTCCTCCGTTGAGACCATGGAGGGCCCTCCCCGTCGGA
CTTGCCGCTCCCCAGAACCTGGACCTTCCTCCTCCATCGGATCTCCCCAGGCTTCATCTCCTCCAAGGCC
CAACCACTACCTGCTTATTGACACTCAGGGTGTCCCCTACACAGTGCTGGTGGACGAGGAGTCACAGAGG
GAGCCAGGGGCCAGTGGGGCTCCAGGCCAGAAAAAGTGCTACAGCTGCCCCGTGTGCTCAAGGGTCTTCG
AGTACATGTCCTACCTTCAGCGACACAGCATCACCCACTCGGAGGTAAAGCCCTTCGAGTGTGACATCTG
TGGGAAGGCATTCAAGCGCGCCAGCCACTTGGCACGGCACCATTCCATTCACCTGGCGGGTGGTGGGCGG
CCCCACGGCTGCCCGCTCTGCCCTCGCCGCTTCCGGGATGCGGGTGAGCTGGCCCAGCACAGCCGGGTGC
ACTCTGGGGAGCGCCCGTTTCAGTGTCCACACTGCCCTCGCCGCTTTATGGAGCAGAACACACTGCAGAA
ACACACGCGGTGGAAGCATCCATGCCCAACTTTCTTGTACAAAGTTGGCATTATAAGAAAGCATTGCTTA
TCAATTTGTTGCAACGAACAGGTCACTATCAGTCAAAATAAAATCATTATTTGCCATCCAGCTGATATCC
CCTATAGTGAGTCGTATTACATGGTCATAGCTGTTTCCTGGCAGCTCTGGCCCGTGTCTCAAAATCTCTG
ATGTTACATTGCACAAGATAAAAATATATCATCATGCCTCCTCTAGACCAGCCAGGACAGAAATGCCTCG
ACTTCGCTGCTACCCAAGGTTGCCGGGTGACGCACACCGTGGAAACGGATGAAGGCACGAACCCAGTGGA
CATAAGCCTGTTCGGTTCGTAAGCTGTAATGCAAGTAGCGTATGCGCTCACGCAACTGGTCCAGAACCTT
GACCGAACGCAGCGGTGGTAACGGCGCAGTGGCGGTTTTCATGGCTTGTTATGACTGTTTTTTTGGGGTA
CAGTCTATGCCTCGGGCATCCAAGCAGCAAGCGCGTTACGCCGTGGGTCGATGTTTGATGTTATGGAGCA
GCAACGATGTTACGCAGCAGGGCAGTCGCCCTAAAACAAAGTTAAACATTATGAGGGAAGCGGTGATCGC
CGAAGTATCGACTCAACTATCAGAGGTAGTTGGCGTCATCGAGCGCCATCTCGAACCGACGTTGCTGGCC
GTACATTTGTACGGCTCCGCAGTGGATGGCGGCCTGAAGCCACACAGTGATATTGATTTGCTGGTTACGG
TGACCGTAAGGCTTGATGAAACAACGCGGCGAGCTTTGATCAACGACCTTTTGGAAACTTCGGCTTCCCC
TGGAGAGAGCGAGATTCTCCGCGCTGTAGAAGTCACCATTGTTGTGCACGACGACATCATTCCGTGGCGT
TATCCAGCTAAGCGCGAACTGCAATTTGGAGAATGGCAGCGCAATGACATTCTTGCAGGTATCTTCGAGC
CAGCCACGATCGACATTGATCTGGCTATCTTGCTGACAAAAGCAAGAGAACATAGCGTTGCCTTGGTAGG
TCCAGCGGCGGAGGAACTCTTTGATCCGGTTCCTGAACAGGATCTATTTGAGGCGCTAAATGAAACCTTA
ACGCTATGGAACTCGCCGCCCGACTGGGCTGGCGATGAGCGAAATGTAGTGCTTACGTTGTCCCGCATTT
GGTACAGCGCAGTAACCGGCAAAATCGCGCCGAAGGATGTCGCTGCCGACTGGGCAATGGAGCGCCTGCC
GGCCCAGTATCAGCCCGTCATACTTGAAGCTAGACAGGCTTATCTTGGACAAGAAGAAGATCGCTTGGCC
TCGCGCGCAGATCAGTTGGAAGAATTTGTCCACTACGTGAAAGGCGAGATCACCAAGGTAGTCGGCAAAT
AACCCTCGAGCCACCCATGACCAAAATCCCTTAACGTGAGTTACGCGTCGTTCCACTGAGCGTCAGACCC
CGTAGAAAAGATCAAAGGATCTTCTTGAGATCCTTTTTTTCTGCGCGTAATCTGCTGCTTGCAAACAAAA
AAACCACCGCTACCAGCGGTGGTTTGTTTGCCGGATCAAGAGCTACCAACTCTTTTTCCGAAGGTAACTG
GCTTCAGCAGAGCGCAGATACCAAATACTGTTCTTCTAGTGTAGCCGTAGTTAGGCCACCACTTCAAGAA
CTCTGTAGCACCGCCTACATACCTCGCTCTGCTAATCCTGTTACCAGTGGCTGCTGCCAGTGGCGATAAG
TCGTGTCTTACCGGGTTGGACTCAAGACGATAGTTACCGGATAAGGCGCAGCGGTCGGGCTGAACGGGGG
GTTCGTGCACACAGCCCAGCTTGGAGCGAACGACCTACACCGAACTGAGATACCTACAGCGTGAGCTATG
AGAAAGCGCCACGCTTCCCGAAGGGAGAAAGGCGGACAGGTATCCGGTAAGCGGCAGGGTCGGAACAGGA
GAGCGCACGAGGGAGCTTCCAGGGGGAAACGCCTGGTATCTTTATAGTCCTGTCGGGTTTCGCCACCTCT
GACTTGAGCGTCGATTTTTGTGATGCTCGTCAGGGGGGCGGAGCCTATGGAAAAACGCCAGCAACGCGGC
CTTTTTACGGTTCCTGGCCTTTTGCTGGCCTTTTGCTCACATGTTCTTTCCTGCGTTATCCCCTGATTCT
GTGGATAACCGTATTACCGCCTTTGAGTGAGCTGATACCGCTCGCCGCAGCCGAACGACCGAGCGCAGCG
AGTCAGTGAGCGAGGAAGCGGAAGAGCGCCCAATACGCAAACCGCCTCTCCCCGCGCGTTGGCCGATTCA
TTAATGCAGCTGGCACGACAGGTTTCCCGACTGGAAAGCGGGCAGTGAGCGCAACGCAATTAATACGCGT
ACCGCTAGCCAGGAAGAGTTTGTAGAAACGCAAAAAGGCCATCCGTCAGGATGGCCTTCTGCTTAGTTTG
ATGCCTGGCAGTTTATGGCGGGCGTCCTGCCCGCCACCCTCCGGGCCGTTGCTTCACAACGTTCAAATCC
GCTCCCGGCGGATTTGTCCTACTCAGGAGAGCGTTCACCGACAAACAACAGATAAAACGAAAGGCCCAGT
CTTCCGACTGAGCCTTTCGTTTTATTTGATGCCTGGCAGTTCCCTACTCTCGCGTTAACGCTAGCATGGA
TGTTTTCCCAGTCACGACGTT
