>Addgene plasmid #88157 | pDONR223-ZNF581 | depositor partial sequence | sequence record 171761 | insert
ATGCTGGTGCTGCCATCCCCCTGCCCTCAGCCTCTGGCATTTTCCTCCGTTGAGACCATGGAGGGCCCTC
CCCGTCGGACTTGCCGCTCCCCAGAACCTGGACCTTCCTCCTCCATCGGATCTCCCCAGGCTTCATCTCC
TCCAAGGCCCAACCACTACCTGCTTATTGACACTCAGGGTGTCCCCTACACAGTGCTGGTGGACGAGGAG
TCACAGAGGGAGCCAGGGGCCAGTGGGGCTCCAGGCCAGAAAAAGTGCTACAGCTGCCCCGTGTGCTCAA
GGGTCTTCGAGTACATGTCCTACCTTCAGCGACACAGCATCACCCACTCGGAGGTAAAGCCCTTCGAGTG
TGACATCTGTGGGAAGGCATTCAAGCGCGCCAGCCACTTGGCACGGCACCATTCCATTCACCTGGCGGGT
GGTGGGCGGCCCCACGGCTGCCCGCTCTGCCCTCGCCGCTTCCGGGATGCGGGTGAGCTGGCCCAGCACA
GCCGGGTGCACTCTGGGGAGCGCCCGTTTCAGTGTCCACACTGCCCTCGCCGCTTTATGGAGCAGAACAC
ACTGCAGAAACACACGCGGTGGAAGCATCCATGA
